Addgene plasmid #19446: pcDNA5/FRT/TO HIS
Depositing lab: Harm Kampinga. Depositing organization: University Medical Center Groningen. Publication: Computational analysis of the human HSPH/HSPA/DNAJ family and cloning of a human HSPH/HSPA/DNAJ expression library. Hageman J, Kampinga HH. Cell Stress Chaperones. 2009 Jan;14(1):1-21. doi: 10.1007/s12192-008-0060-2. Epub 2008 Aug 7. PubMed 18686016.
Backbone
  Vector backbone: pcDNA5/FRT/TO
  Backbone manufacturer: Invitrogen
  Backbone size w/o insert (bp): 5137
  Vector type: Mammalian Expression
  Selectable markers: Hygromycin
Growth in bacteria
  Bacterial resistance: Ampicillin, 100 μg/mL
  Growth temperature: 37°C
  Growth strain: DH5alpha
  Copy number: High Copy
Gene/Insert
  Gene/Insert name: HIS
  Insert size (bp): 20
  Mutation: HIS tag inserted to create new vector
  Cloning method: Restriction Enzyme; 5′ cloning site HindIII (not destroyed); 3′ cloning site BamHI (not destroyed)
  Sequencing primers: 5′ LNCX; 3′ BGH-rev
Terms and licenses: Academic/Nonprofit Terms; Industry Terms: Not Available to Industry
Depositor comments: Disclaimer: For cloning the various HSP genes, the Stratagene reference RNA for cDNA synthesis was used and genes were amplified from this mixture that originates from 10 different cell lines from different somatic origin and ultimately coming from 10 different individuals. This strategy was used to maximize the chance for the presence of individual HSP transcripts. Users must be aware that this mixture thus represents 20 complete haploid genomes, meaning that for each individual gene there might be polymorphisms that could potentially have functional consequences. The library was sequence verified only for the presence of the correct gene.
How to cite: pcDNA5/FRT/TO HIS was a gift from Harm Kampinga (Addgene plasmid # 19446 ; http://n2t.net/addgene:19446 ; RRID:Addgene_19446)
