[The description below was written by a language model from this plasmid's Addgene catalogue record and pLannotate feature annotations shown in this document.]
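Description:
pcDNA5/FRT/TO HIS is a mammalian expression vector derived from the commercial pcDNA5/FRT/TO backbone by inserting a short (about 20 bp) histidine-tag sequence between the HindIII and BamHI sites, both of which were preserved. It carries no gene of interest. It was made as an empty tagging vector into which coding sequences can be cloned to produce His-tagged proteins, in the context of a project that built a human HSPH/HSPA/DNAJ chaperone expression library. The depositor's caveat about polymorphisms in genes amplified from a mixed reference RNA concerns the library clones rather than this parental vector. In bacteria the plasmid is maintained at high copy through a ColE1/pUC-type origin and selected with ampicillin via the bla gene and its promoter. A partial f1 origin and remnants of lac regulatory sequence are also annotated.

The expression cassette consists of the CMV immediate-early enhancer and promoter followed directly by two short matches to tet operator sequences, which the annotation software labels as fragments of tet-regulated promoters. This corresponds to the "TO" design, in which transcription is repressed in cells expressing the Tet repressor and is induced by adding tetracycline or doxycycline. The cassette ends in the bovine growth hormone polyadenylation signal. Downstream lies an FRT site immediately followed by a hygromycin resistance coding sequence and an SV40 poly(A) signal. No full promoter is annotated ahead of this gene. In this vector system, FLP-mediated recombination into a genomic FRT site in a suitable host line places the hygromycin gene behind a resident promoter. Hygromycin selection therefore enriches for single-copy, site-specific integrants, giving isogenic stable lines with inducible expression.
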