Features (pLannotate 1.2.2; 20 found; start..end, strand, type, name):
     28..80      -  misc_feature   bom (fragment): basis of mobility region from pBR322
    235..614     +  enhancer       CMV enhancer: human cytomegalovirus immediate early enhancer
    615..818     +  promoter       CMV promoter: human cytomegalovirus (CMV) immediate early promoter
    820..839     +  promoter       PLtetO-1 promoter (fragment): modified phage lambda PL promoter with tet operator sites (Lutz and Bujard, 1997)
    841..860     +  promoter       PLtetO-1 promoter (fragment): modified phage lambda PL promoter with tet operator sites (Lutz and Bujard, 1997)
    868..901     +  promoter       TRE3GV promoter (fragment): 3rd-generation Tet-responsive promoter that can be activated by binding of Tet-On® 3G, optimized for retroviral and lentiviral vectors
   1113..1337    +  polyA_signal   bGH poly(A) signal: bovine growth hormone polyadenylation signal
   1341..1362    +  promoter       SV40 promoter (fragment): SV40 enhancer and early promoter
   1383..1616    +  rep_origin     f1 ori (fragment) (sequence partly withheld): f1 bacteriophage origin of replication; arrow indicates direction of (+) strand synthesis
   1621..1668    +  protein_bind   FRT: FLP-mediated recombination occurs in the 8-bp core sequence TCTAGAAA (Turan and Bode, 2011). FLP recombinase from the Saccharomyces cerevisiae 2μ plasmid
   1676..2698    +  CDS            HygR: aminoglycoside phosphotransferase from E. coli; aph(4)-Ia; confers resistance to hygromycin
   2708..2833    +  CDS            ble (fragment): BLE_KLEPN - Experimental evidence at protein level: Swiss-Prot protein existence level 1. Binding protein with a strong affinity to the bleomycin family of antibiotics. Binds to CL990; an antimitotic-antibiotic compound. From Klebsiella pneumoniae.
   2828..2949    +  polyA_signal   SV40 poly(A) signal: SV40 polyadenylation signal
   3022..3038    -  protein_bind   lac operator: The lac repressor binds to the lac operator to inhibit transcription in E. coli. This inhibition can be relieved by adding lactose or isopropyl-β-D-thiogalactopyranoside (IPTG). lac repressor encoded by lacI
   3046..3076    -  promoter       lac promoter: promoter for the E. coli lac operon
   3091..3112    -  protein_bind   CAP binding site: CAP binding activates transcription in the presence of cAMP. E. coli catabolite activator protein
   3125..3217    -  CDS            lacI (fragment): lac repressor; lacI; The lac repressor binds to the lac operator to inhibit transcription in E. coli. This inhibition can be relieved by adding lactose or isopropyl-β-D-thiogalactopyranoside (IPTG).
   3400..3988    -  rep_origin     ori: high-copy-number ColE1/pMB1/pBR322/pUC origin of replication
   4159..5019    -  CDS            AmpR: β-lactamase; bla; confers resistance to ampicillin, carbenicillin, and related antibiotics
   5020..5124    -  promoter       AmpR promoter: bla
>Addgene plasmid #19446 | pcDNA5/FRT/TO HIS | depositor full sequence | sequence record 9082 | Author sequence
GACGGATCGGGAGATCTCCCGATCCCCTATGGTGCACTCTCAGTACAATCTGCTCTGATGCCGCATAGTT
AAGCCAGTATCTGCTCCCTGCTTGTGTGTTGGAGGTCGCTGAGTAGTGCGCGAGCAAAATTTAAGCTACA
ACAAGGCAAGGCTTGACCGACAATTGCATGAAGAATCTGCTTAGGGTTAGGCGTTTTGCGCTGCTTCGCG
ATGTACGGGCCAGATATACGCGTTGACATTGATTATTGACTAGTTATTAATAGTAATCAATTACGGGGTC
ATTAGTTCATAGCCCATATATGGAGTTCCGCGTTACATAACTTACGGTAAATGGCCCGCCTGGCTGACCG
CCCAACGACCCCCGCCCATTGACGTCAATAATGACGTATGTTCCCATAGTAACGCCAATAGGGACTTTCC
ATTGACGTCAATGGGTGGAGTATTTACGGTAAACTGCCCACTTGGCAGTACATCAAGTGTATCATATGCC
AAGTACGCCCCCTATTGACGTCAATGACGGTAAATGGCCCGCCTGGCATTATGCCCAGTACATGACCTTA
TGGGACTTTCCTACTTGGCAGTACATCTACGTATTAGTCATCGCTATTACCATGGTGATGCGGTTTTGGC
AGTACATCAATGGGCGTGGATAGCGGTTTGACTCACGGGGATTTCCAAGTCTCCACCCCATTGACGTCAA
TGGGAGTTTGTTTTGGCACCAAAATCAACGGGACTTTCCAAAATGTCGTAACAACTCCGCCCCATTGACG
CAAATGGGCGGTAGGCGTGTACGGTGGGAGGTCTATATAAGCAGAGCTCTCCCTATCAGTGATAGAGATC
TCCCTATCAGTGATAGAGATCGTCGACGAGCTCGTTTAGTGAACCGTCAGATCGCCTGGAGACGCCATCC
ACGCTGTTTTGACCTCCATAGAAGACACCGGGACCGATCCAGCCTCCGGACTCTAGCGTTTAAACTTAAG
CTTCTGCAGACCATGCATCATCACCATCACCATGGATCCACTAGTCCAGTGTGGTGGAATTCTGCAGATA
TCCAGCACAGTGGCGGCCGCTCGAGTCTAGAGGGCCCGTTTAAACCCGCTGATCAGCCTCGACTGTGCCT
TCTAGTTGCCAGCCATCTGTTGTTTGCCCCTCCCCCGTGCCTTCCTTGACCCTGGAAGGTGCCACTCCCA
CTGTCCTTTCCTAATAAAATGAGGAAATTGCATCGCATTGTCTGAGTAGGTGTCATTCTATTCTGGGGGG
TGGGGTGGGGCAGGACAGCAAGGGGGAGGATTGGGAAGACAATAGCAGGCATGCTGGGGATGCGGTGGGC
TCTATGGCTTCTGAGGCGGAAAGAACCAGCTGGGGCTCTAGGGGGTATCCCC
[124 nt withheld, positions 1383-1506]
C
[91 nt withheld, positions 1508-1598]
AGGGTGATGGTTCACGTACCTAGAAGTTCCTATTCCGAAGTTCCTATTCTCTAGAAAGTATAGGAACTTC
CTTGGCCAAAAAGCCTGAACTCACCGCGACGTCTGTCGAGAAGTTTCTGATCGAAAAGTTCGACAGCGTC
TCCGACCTGATGCAGCTCTCGGAGGGCGAAGAATCTCGTGCTTTCAGCTTCGATGTAGGAGGGCGTGGAT
ATGTCCTGCGGGTAAATAGCTGCGCCGATGGTTTCTACAAAGATCGTTATGTTTATCGGCACTTTGCATC
GGCCGCGCTCCCGATTCCGGAAGTGCTTGACATTGGGGAATTCAGCGAGAGCCTGACCTATTGCATCTCC
CGCCGTGCACAGGGTGTCACGTTGCAAGACCTGCCTGAAACCGAACTGCCCGCTGTTCTGCAGCCGGTCG
CGGAGGCCATGGATGCGATCGCTGCGGCCGATCTTAGCCAGACGAGCGGGTTCGGCCCATTCGGACCGCA
AGGAATCGGTCAATACACTACATGGCGTGATTTCATATGCGCGATTGCTGATCCCCATGTGTATCACTGG
CAAACTGTGATGGACGACACCGTCAGTGCGTCCGTCGCGCAGGCTCTCGATGAGCTGATGCTTTGGGCCG
AGGACTGCCCCGAAGTCCGGCACCTCGTGCACGCGGATTTCGGCTCCAACAATGTCCTGACGGACAATGG
CCGCATAACAGCGGTCATTGACTGGAGCGAGGCGATGTTCGGGGATTCCCAATACGAGGTCGCCAACATC
TTCTTCTGGAGGCCGTGGTTGGCTTGTATGGAGCAGCAGACGCGCTACTTCGAGCGGAGGCATCCGGAGC
TTGCAGGATCGCCGCGGCTCCGGGCGTATATGCTCCGCATTGGTCTTGACCAACTCTATCAGAGCTTGGT
TGACGGCAATTTCGATGATGCAGCTTGGGCGCAGGGTCGATGCGACGCAATCGTCCGATCCGGAGCCGGG
ACTGTCGGGCGTACACAAATCGCCCGCAGAAGCGCGGCCGTCTGGACCGATGGCTGTGTAGAAGTACTCG
CCGATAGTGGAAACCGACGCCCCAGCACTCGTCCGAGGGCAAAGGAATAGCACGTACTACGAGATTTCGA
TTCCACCGCCGCCTTCTATGAAAGGTTGGGCTTCGGAATCGTTTTCCGGGACGCCGGCTGGATGATCCTC
CAGCGCGGGGATCTCATGCTGGAGTTCTTCGCCCACCCCAACTTGTTTATTGCAGCTTATAATGGTTACA
AATAAAGCAATAGCATCACAAATTTCACAAATAAAGCATTTTTTTCACTGCATTCTAGTTGTGGTTTGTC
CAAACTCATCAATGTATCTTATCATGTCTGTATACCGTCGACCTCTAGCTAGAGCTTGGCGTAATCATGG
TCATAGCTGTTTCCTGTGTGAAATTGTTATCCGCTCACAATTCCACACAACATACGAGCCGGAAGCATAA
AGTGTAAAGCCTGGGGTGCCTAATGAGTGAGCTAACTCACATTAATTGCGTTGCGCTCACTGCCCGCTTT
CCAGTCGGGAAACCTGTCGTGCCAGCTGCATTAATGAATCGGCCAACGCGCGGGGAGAGGCGGTTTGCGT
ATTGGGCGCTCTTCCGCTTCCTCGCTCACTGACTCGCTGCGCTCGGTCGTTCGGCTGCGGCGAGCGGTAT
CAGCTCACTCAAAGGCGGTAATACGGTTATCCACAGAATCAGGGGATAACGCAGGAAAGAACATGTGAGC
AAAAGGCCAGCAAAAGGCCAGGAACCGTAAAAAGGCCGCGTTGCTGGCGTTTTTCCATAGGCTCCGCCCC
CCTGACGAGCATCACAAAAATCGACGCTCAAGTCAGAGGTGGCGAAACCCGACAGGACTATAAAGATACC
AGGCGTTTCCCCCTGGAAGCTCCCTCGTGCGCTCTCCTGTTCCGACCCTGCCGCTTACCGGATACCTGTC
CGCCTTTCTCCCTTCGGGAAGCGTGGCGCTTTCTCATAGCTCACGCTGTAGGTATCTCAGTTCGGTGTAG
GTCGTTCGCTCCAAGCTGGGCTGTGTGCACGAACCCCCCGTTCAGCCCGACCGCTGCGCCTTATCCGGTA
ACTATCGTCTTGAGTCCAACCCGGTAAGACACGACTTATCGCCACTGGCAGCAGCCACTGGTAACAGGAT
TAGCAGAGCGAGGTATGTAGGCGGTGCTACAGAGTTCTTGAAGTGGTGGCCTAACTACGGCTACACTAGA
AGAACAGTATTTGGTATCTGCGCTCTGCTGAAGCCAGTTACCTTCGGAAAAAGAGTTGGTAGCTCTTGAT
CCGGCAAACAAACCACCGCTGGTAGCGGTGGTTTTTTTGTTTGCAAGCAGCAGATTACGCGCAGAAAAAA
AGGATCTCAAGAAGATCCTTTGATCTTTTCTACGGGGTCTGACGCTCAGTGGAACGAAAACTCACGTTAA
GGGATTTTGGTCATGAGATTATCAAAAAGGATCTTCACCTAGATCCTTTTAAATTAAAAATGAAGTTTTA
AATCAATCTAAAGTATATATGAGTAAACTTGGTCTGACAGTTACCAATGCTTAATCAGTGAGGCACCTAT
CTCAGCGATCTGTCTATTTCGTTCATCCATAGTTGCCTGACTCCCCGTCGTGTAGATAACTACGATACGG
GAGGGCTTACCATCTGGCCCCAGTGCTGCAATGATACCGCGAGACCCACGCTCACCGGCTCCAGATTTAT
CAGCAATAAACCAGCCAGCCGGAAGGGCCGAGCGCAGAAGTGGTCCTGCAACTTTATCCGCCTCCATCCA
GTCTATTAATTGTTGCCGGGAAGCTAGAGTAAGTAGTTCGCCAGTTAATAGTTTGCGCAACGTTGTTGCC
ATTGCTACAGGCATCGTGGTGTCACGCTCGTCGTTTGGTATGGCTTCATTCAGCTCCGGTTCCCAACGAT
CAAGGCGAGTTACATGATCCCCCATGTTGTGCAAAAAAGCGGTTAGCTCCTTCGGTCCTCCGATCGTTGT
CAGAAGTAAGTTGGCCGCAGTGTTATCACTCATGGTTATGGCAGCACTGCATAATTCTCTTACTGTCATG
CCATCCGTAAGATGCTTTTCTGTGACTGGTGAGTACTCAACCAAGTCATTCTGAGAATAGTGTATGCGGC
GACCGAGTTGCTCTTGCCCGGCGTCAATACGGGATAATACCGCGCCACATAGCAGAACTTTAAAAGTGCT
CATCATTGGAAAACGTTCTTCGGGGCGAAAACTCTCAAGGATCTTACCGCTGTTGAGATCCAGTTCGATG
TAACCCACTCGTGCACCCAACTGATCTTCAGCATCTTTTACTTTCACCAGCGTTTCTGGGTGAGCAAAAA
CAGGAAGGCAAAATGCCGCAAAAAAGGGAATAAGGGCGACACGGAAATGTTGAATACTCATACTCTTCCT
TTTTCAATATTATTGAAGCATTTATCAGGGTTATTGTCTCATGAGCGGATACATATTTGAATGTATTTAG
AAAAATAAACAAATAGGGGTTCCGCGCACATTTCCCCGAAAAGTGCCACCTGACGTC
