>Addgene plasmid #19446 | pcDNA5/FRT/TO HIS | addgene partial sequence | sequence record 25229 | 19446 with LNCX
CTGTTTTGACCTCCATAGAAGACACCGGGACCGATCCAGCCTCCGGACTCTAGCGTTTAAACTTAAGCTT
CTGCAGACCATGCATCATCACCATCACCATGGATCCACTAGTCCAGTGTGGTGGAATTCTGCAGATATCC
AGCACAGTGGCGGCCGCTCGAGTCTAGAGGGCCCGTTTAAACCCGCTGATCAGCCTCGACTGTGCCTTCT
AGTTGCCAGCCATCTGTTGTTTGCCCCTCCCCCGTGCCTTCCTTGACCCTGGAAGGTGCCACTCCCACTG
TCCTTTCCTAATAAAATGAGGAAATTGCATCGCATTGTCTGAGTAGGTGTCATTCTATTCTGGGGGGTGG
GGTGGGGCAGGACAGCAAGGGGGAGGATTGGGAAGACAATAGCAGGCATGCTGGGGATGCGGTGGGCTCT
ATGGCTTCTGAGGCGGAAAGAACCAGCTGGGGCTCTAGGGGGTATCCCC
[124 nt withheld, positions 470-593]
CGCCGGCTTTCCCCGTCAAGCTCTAAATCGNNNNNNCCN
[45 nt withheld, positions 633-677]
CTTGATTNNNNNNNTGGTTCACGTACCTAGAAGTTCCTATTCCNAAGTTCCTATTCTCTANAAAGTATAG
GAANTTCCT
